>Addgene plasmid #57802 | PA-mCherry-miniSOG-Zyxin-6 | addgene full sequence | sequence record 201677 | Addgene NGS Result
CGTTACATAACTTACGGTAAATGGCCCGCCTGGCTGACCGCCCAACGACCCCCGCCCATTGACGTCAATA
ATGACGTATGTTCCCATAGTAACGCCAATAGGGACTTTCCATTGACGTCAATGGGTGGAGTATTTACGGT
AAACTGCCCACTTGGCAGTACATCAAGTGTATCATATGCCAAGTACGCCCCCTATTGACGTCAATGACGG
TAAATGGCCCGCCTGGCATTATGCCCAGTACATGACCTTATGGGACTTTCCTACTTGGCAGTACATCTAC
GTATTAGTCATCGCTATTACCATGGTGATGCGGTTTTGGCAGTACATCAATGGGCGTGGATAGCGGTTTG
ACTCACGGGGATTTCCAAGTCTCCACCCCATTGACGTCAATGGGAGTTTGTTTTGGCACCAAAATCAACG
GGACTTTCCAAAATGTCGTAACAACTCCGCCCCATTGACGCAAATGGGCGGTAGGCGTGTACGGTGGGAG
GTCTATATAAGCAGAGCTGGTTTAGTGAACCGTCAGATCCGCTAGCGCTACCGGACTCAGATCTCGAGCT
CAAGCTTCGAATTCCATGGCGGCCCCCCGCCCGTCTCCCGCGATCCCCGTTTCGGTCTCGGCTCCGGCTT
TTTACGCCCCGCAGAAGAAGTTCGGCCCTGTGGTGGCCCCAAAGCCCAAAGTGAATCCCTTCCGGCCCAG
GGACAGCGAGCCTCCCCCGGCACCCGGGGCCCAGCGCGCACAGATGGGCCGGGTGGGCGATATTCCCCCG
CCGCCCCCGGAAGACTTTCCCCTGCCTCCACCTCCCCTTGCTGGGGATGGCGACGATGCAGAGGGTGCTC
TGGGAGGTGCCTTCCCGCCGCCCCCTCCCCCGATCGAGGAATCATTTCCCCCTGCGCCTCTGGAGGAGGA
GATCTTCCCTTCCCCGCCGCCTCCTCCGGAGGAGGAGGGAGGGCCTGAGGCCCCCATACCGCCCCCACCA
CAGCCCAGGGAGAAGGTGAGCAGTATTGATTTGGAGATCGACTCTCTGTCCTCACTGCTGGATGACATGA
CCAAGAATGATCCTTTCAAAGCCCGGGTGTCATCTGGATATGTGCCCCCACCAGTGGCCACTCCATTCAG
TTCCAAGTCCAGTACCAAGCCTGCAGCCGGGGGCACAGCACCCCTGCCTCCTTGGAAGTCCCCTTCCAGC
TCCCAGCCTCTGCCCCAGGTTCCGGCTCCGGCTCAGAGCCAGACACAGTTCCATGTTCAGCCCCAGCCCC
AGCCCAAGCCTCAGGTCCAACTCCATGTCCAGTCCCAGACCCAGCCTGTGTCTTTGGCTAACACCCAGCC
CCGAGGGCCCCCAGCCTCATCTCCGGCTCCAGCCCCTAAGTTTTCTCCAGTGACTCCTAAGTTTACTCCT
GTGGCTTCCAAGTTCAGTCCTGGAGCCCCAGGTGGATCTGGGTCACAACCAAATCAAAAATTGGGGCACC
CCGAAGCTCTTTCTGCTGGCACAGGCTCCCCTCAACCTCCCAGCTTCACCTATGCCCAGCAGAGGGAGAA
GCCCCGAGTGCAGGAGAAGCAGCACCCCGTGCCCCCACCGGCTCAGAACCAAAACCAGGTGCGCTCCCCT
GGGGCCCCAGGGCCCCTGACTCTGAAGGAGGTGGAGGAGCTGGAGCAGCTGACCCAGCAGCTAATGCAGG
ACATGGAGCATCCTCAGAGGCAGAATGTGGCTGTCAACGAACTCTGCGGCCGATGCCATCAACCCCTGGC
CCGGGCGCAGCCAGCCGTCCGCGCTCTAGGGCAGCTGTTCCACATCGCCTGCTTCACCTGCCACCAGTGT
GCGCAGCAGCTCCAGGGCCAGCAGTTCTACAGTCTGGAGGGGGCGCCGTACTGCGAGGGCTGTTACACTG
ACACCCTGGAGAAGTGTAACACCTGCGGGGAGCCCATCACTGACCGCATGCTGAGGGCCACGGGCAAGGC
CTATCACCCGCACTGCTTCACCTGTGTGGTCTGCGCCCGCCCCCTGGAGGGCACCTCCTTCATCGTGGAC
CAGGCCAACCGGCCCCACTGTGTCCCCGACTACCACAAGCAGTACGCCCCGAGGTGCTCCGTCTGCTCTG
AGCCCATCATGCCTGAGCCTGGCCGAGATGAGACTGTGCGAGTGGTCGCCCTGGACAAGAACTTCCACAT
GAAGTGTTACAAGTGTGAGGACTGCGGGAAGCCCCTGTCGATTGAGGCAGATGACAATGGCTGCTTCCCC
CTGGACGGTCACGTGCTCTGTCGGAAGTGCCACACTGCTAGAGCCCAGACGGATCCACCGGTCGCCACCA
TGGTGAGCAAGGGCGAGGAGGATAACATGGCCATCATTAAGGAGTTCATGCGCTTCAAGGTGCACATGGA
GGGGTCCGTGAACGGCCACGTGTTCGAGATCGAGGGCGAGGGCGAGGGCCGCCCCTACGAGGGCACCCAG
ACCGCCAAGCTGAAGGTGACCAAGGGCGGCCCCCTGCCCTTCACCTGGGACATCCTGAGCCCTCAGTTCA
TGTACGGCTCCAATGCCTACGTGAAGCACCCCGCCGACATCCCCGACTACTTTAAGCTGTCCTTCCCCGA
GGGCTTCAAGTGGGAGCGCGTGATGAAATTCGAGGACGGCGGCGTGGTGACCGTGACCCAGGACTCCTCC
CTGCAGGACGGCGAGTTCATCTACAAGGTGAAGCTGCGCGGCACCAACTTCCCCTCCGACGGCCCCGTGA
TGCAGAAGAAGACCATGGGCTGGGAGGCCCTCTCCGAGCGGATGTACCCCGAGGACGGCGCCCTGAAGGG
CGAGGTCAAGCCCAGAGTGAAGCTGAAGGACGGCGGCCACTACGACGCTGAGGTCAAGACCACCTACAAG
GCCAAGAAGCCCGTGCAGCTGCCCGGCGCCTACAACGTCAACCGCAAGCTGGACATCACCAGCCACAACG
AGGACTACACCATCGTGGAGCAGTACGAGAGAGCCGAGGGCCGCCACTCCACCGGCGGCATGGACGAGCT
GTACAAGGGCGGCATGGAGAAGAGCTTCGTGATCACCGACCCCCGCCTGCCCGACAACCCCATCATCTTC
GCCAGCGACGGCTTCCTGGAGCTGACCGAGTACAGCAGAGAGGAGATCCTGGGCCGCAACGGCCGCTTCC
TGCAGGGCCCCGAGACCGACCAGGCCACCGTGCAGAAGATCCGCGACGCCATCCGCGACCAGCGCGAGAT
CACCGTGCAGCTGATCAACTACACCAAGAGCGGCAAGAAGTTCTGGAACCTGCTGCACCTGCAGCCCATG
CGCGACCAGAAGGGCGAGCTGCAGTACTTCATCGGCGTGCAGCTGGACGGCTAAGCGGCCGCGACTCTAG
ATCATAATCAGCCATACCACATTTGTAGAGGTTTTACTTGCTTTAAAAAACCTCCCACACCTCCCCCTGA
ACCTGAAACATAAAATGAATGCAATTGTTGTTGTTAACTTGTTTATTGCAGCTTATAATGGTTACAAATA
AAGCAATAGCATCACAAATTTCACAAATAAAGCATTTTTTTCACTGCATTCTAGTTGTGGTTTGTCCAAA
CTCATCAATGTATCTTAAGGCGTAAATTGTAAGCGTTAATATTTTGTTAAAATTCGCGTTAAATTTTTGT
TAAATCAGCTCATTTTTTAACCAATAGGCCGAAATCGGCAAAATCCCTTATAAATCAAAAGAATAGACCG
AGATAGGGT
[37 nt withheld, positions 3720-3756]
AAAGAACGTGGACTCCAACGTCAAAGG
[49 nt withheld, positions 3784-3832]
T
[91 nt withheld, positions 3834-3924]
G
[124 nt withheld, positions 3926-4049]
CAGGTGGCACTTTTCGGGGAAATGTGCGCGGAACCCCTATTTGTTTATTTTTCTAAATACATTCAAATAT
GTATCCGCTCATGAGACAATAACCCTGATAAATGCTTCAATAATATTGAAAAAGGAAGAGTCCTGAGGCG
GAAAGAACCAGCTGTGGAATGTGTGTCAGTTAGGGTGTGGAAAGTCCCCAGGCTCCCCAGCAGGCAGAAG
TATGCAAAGCATGCATCTCAATTAGTCAGCAACCAGGTGTGGAAAGTCCCCAGGCTCCCCAGCAGGCAGA
AGTATGCAAAGCATGCATCTCAATTAGTCAGCAACCATAGTCCCGCCCCTAACTCCGCCCATCCCGCCCC
TAACTCCGCCCAGTTCCGCCCATTCTCCGCCCCATGGCTGACTAATTTTTTTTATTTATGCAGAGGCCGA
GGCCGCCTCGGCCTCTGAGCTATTCCAGAAGTAGTGAGGAGGCTTTTTTGGAGGCCTAGGCTTTTGCAAA
GATCGATCAAGAGACAGGATGAGGATCGTTTCGCATGATTGAACAAGATGGATTGCACGCAGGTTCTCCG
GCCGCTTGGGTGGAGAGGCTATTCGGCTATGACTGGGCACAACAGACAATCGGCTGCTCTGATGCCGCCG
TGTTCCGGCTGTCAGCGCAGGGGCGCCCGGTTCTTTTTGTCAAGACCGACCTGTCCGGTGCCCTGAATGA
ACTGCAAGACGAGGCAGCGCGGCTATCGTGGCTGGCCACGACGGGCGTTCCTTGCGCAGCTGTGCTCGAC
GTTGTCACTGAAGCGGGAAGGGACTGGCTGCTATTGGGCGAAGTGCCGGGGCAGGATCTCCTGTCATCTC
ACCTTGCTCCTGCCGAGAAAGTATCCATCATGGCTGATGCAATGCGGCGGCTGCATACGCTTGATCCGGC
TACCTGCCCATTCGACCACCAAGCGAAACATCGCATCGAGCGAGCACGTACTCGGATGGAAGCCGGTCTT
GTCGATCAGGATGATCTGGACGAAGAGCATCAGGGGCTCGCGCCAGCCGAACTGTTCGCCAGGCTCAAGG
CGAGCATGCCCGACGGCGAGGATCTCGTCGTGACCCATGGCGATGCCTGCTTGCCGAATATCATGGTGGA
AAATGGCCGCTTTTCTGGATTCATCGACTGTGGCCGGCTGGGTGTGGCGGACCGCTATCAGGACATAGCG
TTGGCTACCCGTGATATTGCTGAAGAGCTTGGCGGCGAATGGGCTGACCGCTTCCTCGTGCTTTACGGTA
TCGCCGCTCCCGATTCGCAGCGCATCGCCTTCTATCGCCTTCTTGACGAGTTCTTCTGAGCGGGACTCTG
GGGTTCGAAATGACCGACCAAGCGACGCCCAACCTGCCATCACGAGATTTCGATTCCACCGCCGCCTTCT
ATGAAAGGTTGGGCTTCGGAATCGTTTTCCGGGACGCCGGCTGGATGATCCTCCAGCGCGGGGATCTCAT
GCTGGAGTTCTTCGCCCACCCTAGGGGGAGGCTAACTGAAACACGGAAGGAGACAATACCGGAAGGAACC
CGCGCTATGACGGCAATAAAAAGACAGAATAAAACGCACGGTGTTGGGTCGTTTGTTCATAAACGCGGGG
TTCGGTCCCAGGGCTGGCACTCTGTCGATACCCCACCGAGACCCCATTGGGGCCAATACGCCCGCGTTTC
TTCCTTTTCCCCACCCCACCCCCCAAGTTCGGGTGAAGGCCCAGGGCTCGCAGCCAACGTCGGGGCGGCA
GGCCCTGCCATAGCCTCAGGTTACTCATATATACTTTAGATTGATTTAAAACTTCATTTTTAATTTAAAA
GGATCTAGGTGAAGATCCTTTTTGATAATCTCATGACCAAAATCCCTTAACGTGAGTTTTCGTTCCACTG
AGCGTCAGACCCCGTAGAAAAGATCAAAGGATCTTCTTGAGATCCTTTTTTTCTGCGCGTAATCTGCTGC
TTGCAAACAAAAAAACCACCGCTACCAGCGGTGGTTTGTTTGCCGGATCAAGAGCTACCAACTCTTTTTC
CGAAGGTAACTGGCTTCAGCAGAGCGCAGATACCAAATACTGTTCTTCTAGTGTAGCCGTAGTTAGGCCA
CCACTTCAAGAACTCTGTAGCACCGCCTACATACCTCGCTCTGCTAATCCTGTTACCAGTGGCTGCTGCC
AGTGGCGATAAGTCGTGTCTTACCGGGTTGGACTCAAGACGATAGTTACCGGATAAGGCGCAGCGGTCGG
GCTGAACGGGGGGTTCGTGCACACAGCCCAGCTTGGAGCGAACGACCTACACCGAACTGAGATACCTACA
GCGTGAGCTATGAGAAAGCGCCACGCTTCCCGAAGGGAGAAAGGCGGACAGGTATCCGGTAAGCGGCAGG
GTCGGAACAGGAGAGCGCACGAGGGAGCTTCCAGGGGGAAACGCCTGGTATCTTTATAGTCCTGTCGGGT
TTCGCCACCTCTGACTTGAGCGTCGATTTTTGTGATGCTCGTCAGGGGGGCGGAGCCTATGGAAAAACGC
CAGCAACGCGGCCTTTTTACGGTTCCTGGCCTTTTGCTGGCCTTTTGCTCACATGTTCTTTCCTGCGTTA
TCCCCTGATTCTGTGGATAACCGTATTACCGCCATGCATTAGTTATTAATAGTAATCAATTACGGGGTCA
TTAGTTCATAGCCCATATATGGAGTTCCG
Features (pLannotate 1.2.2; 17 found; start..end, strand, type, name):
      1..304     +  enhancer       CMV enhancer: human cytomegalovirus immediate early enhancer
    305..508     +  promoter       CMV promoter: human cytomegalovirus (CMV) immediate early promoter
    531..574     +  misc_feature   MCS (fragment): multiple cloning site
    576..2291    +  CDS            ZYX: ZYX_HUMAN - Experimental evidence at protein level: Swiss-Prot protein existence level 1. Adhesion plaque protein. Binds alpha-actinin and the CRP protein. Important for targeting TES and ENA/VASP family members to focal adhesions and for the formation of actin-rich structures. May be a component of a signal transduction pathway that mediates adhesion- stimulated changes in gene expression (By similarity). From Homo sapiens (Human).
   2310..3017    +  CDS            PAmCherry1: PAmCherry1 is a photoactivatable red fluorescent protein published in 2009, derived from Discosoma sp.. It is reported to be a rapidly-maturing monomer with high acid sensitivity.
   3024..3344    +  CDS            miniSOG: mini singlet oxygen generator, a fluorescent flavoprotein suitable for correlated light and electron microscopy (Shu et al., 2011)
   3360..3443    +  CDS            large T antigen (fragment): large T antigen from SV40 (simian virus 40)
   3466..3587    +  polyA_signal   SV40 poly(A) signal: SV40 polyadenylation signal
   3621..4049    -  rep_origin     f1 ori (sequence partly withheld): f1 bacteriophage origin of replication; arrow indicates direction of (+) strand synthesis
   4076..4180    +  promoter       AmpR promoter: bla
   4182..4539    +  promoter       SV40 promoter: SV40 enhancer and early promoter
   4574..5368    +  CDS            NeoR/KanR: aminoglycoside phosphotransferase from Tn5; aph(3')-II (or nptII); confers resistance to neomycin, kanamycin, and G418 (Geneticin®)
   5389..5541    +  CDS            ble (fragment): BLE_KLEPN - Experimental evidence at protein level: Swiss-Prot protein existence level 1. Binding protein with a strong affinity to the bleomycin family of antibiotics. Binds to CL990; an antimitotic-antibiotic compound. From Klebsiella pneumoniae.
   5600..5647    +  polyA_signal   HSV TK poly(A) signal: herpes simplex virus thymidine kinase polyadenylation signal (Cole and Stacy, 1985)
   5738..5754    -  polyA_signal   bGH poly(A) signal (fragment): bovine growth hormone polyadenylation signal
   5976..6564    +  rep_origin     ori: high-copy-number ColE1/pMB1/pBR322/pUC origin of replication
   6679..6738    +  enhancer       CMV enhancer (fragment): human cytomegalovirus immediate early enhancer
