[The description below was written by a language model from this plasmid's Addgene catalogue record and pLannotate feature annotations shown in this document.]
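Description:
PA-mCherry-miniSOG-Zyxin-6 is a mammalian expression plasmid of about 6.7 kb that produces human zyxin (ZYX) fused to two optical tags, for labelling focal adhesions. It is built on a PA-mCherry-miniSOG backbone with the layout of an N1-type fluorescent protein vector. The CMV immediate early enhancer and promoter drive a single open reading frame, followed by an SV40 polyadenylation signal. In the annotated sequence zyxin comes first, then PAmCherry1, then miniSOG, so the tags sit at the C-terminus of zyxin. The "6" in the name probably refers to the length of the linker between zyxin and the tags, although the record does not say so.

The plasmid replicates in bacteria from a high-copy ColE1/pUC origin and also carries an f1 origin. A single NeoR/KanR gene, placed behind tandem bacterial (bla) and SV40 early promoters and terminated by the HSV TK polyadenylation signal, gives kanamycin resistance in E. coli and G418 selection in mammalian cells. The short large T antigen, ble and bGH poly(A) fragments in the annotation appear to be backbone remnants or partial matches rather than functional parts.

Zyxin is an adhesion plaque protein that binds alpha-actinin and helps recruit ENA/VASP proteins, so it directs the fusion to focal adhesions. PAmCherry1 is a photoactivatable monomeric red fluorescent protein. miniSOG is a small green-fluorescent flavoprotein that generates singlet oxygen on illumination, and it was developed for correlated light and electron microscopy. The listed excitation (448/473) and emission (500/528) values correspond to miniSOG. Repository sequencing found three substitutions in zyxin relative to the reference protein: S11P, G42R and E62D.
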