Addgene plasmid #57802: PA-mCherry-miniSOG-Zyxin-6
Purpose: Localization: Focal Adhesions, Excitation: 448 / 473, Emission: 500 / 528
Depositing lab: Michael Davidson. Depositing organization: Florida State University, Tallahassee. Publication: A genetically encoded tag for correlated light and electron microscopy of intact cells, tissues, and organisms. Shu X, Lev-Ram V, Deerinck TJ, Qi Y, Ramko EB, Davidson MW, Jin Y, Ellisman MH, Tsien RY. PLoS Biol. 2011 Apr;9(4):e1001041. doi: 10.1371/journal.pbio.1001041. Epub 2011 Apr 5. PubMed 21483721.
Backbone
  Vector backbone: PA-mCherry-miniSOG
  Backbone size w/o insert (bp): 4750
  Vector type: Mammalian Expression
  Selectable markers: Neomycin (select with G418)
Growth in bacteria
  Bacterial resistance: Kanamycin, 50 μg/mL
  Growth temperature: 37°C
  Growth strain: DH5alpha
  Copy number: High Copy
Gene/Insert
  Gene/Insert name: Zyxin
  Species: H. sapiens (human)
  Entrez Gene: ZYX (a.k.a. ESP-2, HED-2)
  Promoter: CMV
  Tag / fusion protein: PA-mCherry-miniSOG
  Cloning method: Unknown
  Sequencing primers: 5′ CMV-F; 3′ SV40pA-R
Terms and licenses: Academic/Nonprofit Terms; Industry Terms: Not Available to Industry
Depositor comments: . Excitation = 448 / 473; Emission = 500 / 528 Addgene Next Generation Sequencing results found S11P, G42R, and E62D within the Zyxin translation compared to NP_003452.1
How to cite: PA-mCherry-miniSOG-Zyxin-6 was a gift from Michael Davidson (Addgene plasmid # 57802 ; http://n2t.net/addgene:57802 ; RRID:Addgene_57802)
